Addgene plasmid #102276: pET-28c(+)-YTHDF3
Purpose: For bacterial expression of His-tagged human YTHDF3
Depositing lab: Samie Jaffrey. Depositing organization: Cornell University. Publication: m6A RNA methylation promotes XIST-mediated transcriptional repression. Patil DP, Chen CK, Pickering BF, Chow A, Jackson C, Guttman M, Jaffrey SR. Nature. 2016 Sep 7;537(7620):369-373. doi: 10.1038/nature19342. PubMed 27602518.
Backbone
  Vector backbone: pET-28a(+)
  Backbone manufacturer: Novagen
  Vector type: Bacterial Expression
Growth in bacteria
  Bacterial resistance: Kanamycin, 50 μg/mL
  Growth temperature: 37°C
  Growth strain: DH5alpha
  Copy number: Unknown
Gene/Insert
  Gene/Insert name: YTHDF3
  Species: H. sapiens (human)
  GenBank ID: NM_152758.5
  Entrez Gene: YTHDF3 (a.k.a. DF3)
  Promoter: T7
  Tag / fusion protein: 6X HIS (N terminal on backbone)
  Cloning method: Restriction Enzyme; 5′ cloning site NheI (unknown if destroyed); 3′ cloning site XhoI (unknown if destroyed)
  Sequencing primers: 5′ TAATACGACTCACTATAGG; 3′ GCTAGTTATTGCTCAGCGG
Terms and licenses: Academic/Nonprofit Terms; Industry Terms: Not Available to Industry
How to cite: pET-28c(+)-YTHDF3 was a gift from Samie Jaffrey (Addgene plasmid # 102276 ; http://n2t.net/addgene:102276 ; RRID:Addgene_102276)
