[The description below was written by a language model from this plasmid's Addgene catalogue record and pLannotate feature annotations shown in this document.]
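Description:
pET-28c(+)-YTHDF3 is a bacterial expression plasmid of about 7.06 kb for producing His-tagged human YTHDF3, an N6-methyladenosine (m6A) RNA-binding protein, in E. coli. The name indicates the pET-28c(+) reading-frame variant, whereas the catalogue backbone field lists pET-28a(+) (Novagen); the record does not resolve this difference. The plasmid is selected with kanamycin through the aph(3')-Ia KanR gene and replicates from a pBR322-type ColE1 origin accompanied by the bom region and the rop gene, which normally restrains copy number (the record lists copy number as unknown). An f1 origin is also present. Short annotated tetracycline-resistance fragments and a predicted E. coli ORF are pBR322-derived backbone remnants, not functional markers.

The expression cassette follows the standard pET design. A T7 promoter is followed by a lac operator and the phage T7 gene 10 ribosome binding site, and a plasmid-borne lacI gene under its own promoter supplies repressor. Transcription therefore depends on a host that provides T7 RNA polymerase and is relieved by IPTG. The YTHDF3 coding sequence, cloned between NheI and XhoI, sits downstream of the backbone's N-terminal 6xHis tag (picked up by the annotation as a tag fragment) and a thrombin cleavage site that allows tag removal after affinity purification. A second His-tag sequence lies just downstream of the insert, before the T7 terminator. The catalogue lists only the N-terminal tag, and the record does not show whether the C-terminal one is translated. The depositor and sequencing-derived records differ by a few nucleotides in length but give the same feature layout. The purified recombinant protein would suit in vitro studies of m6A recognition, consistent with the associated work on m6A RNA methylation.
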