Features (pLannotate 1.2.2; 21 found; start..end, strand, type, name):
     12..467     +  rep_origin     f1 ori (sequence partly withheld): f1 bacteriophage origin of replication; arrow indicates direction of (+) strand synthesis
    494..551     +  promoter       AmpR promoter (fragment): bla
    560..1375    -  CDS            KanR: aminoglycoside phosphotransferase; aph(3')-Ia; confers resistance to kanamycin in bacteria or G418 (Geneticin®) in eukaryotes
   1497..2085    +  rep_origin     ori: high-copy-number ColE1/pMB1/pBR322/pUC origin of replication
   2271..2413    -  misc_feature   bom: basis of mobility region from pBR322
   2515..2706    -  CDS            rop: Rop protein, which maintains plasmids at low copy number; rop
   2723..3103    +  CDS            YPB1_ECOLX: Protein predicted: Swiss-Prot protein existence level 4. From Escherichia coli.
   3175..3466    -  CDS            TcR (fragment): tetracycline efflux protein; tet; confers resistance to tetracycline
   3481..3502    -  protein_bind   CAP binding site: CAP binding activates transcription in the presence of cAMP. E. coli catabolite activator protein
   3515..4597    -  CDS            lacI: lac repressor; lacI; The lac repressor binds to the lac operator to inhibit transcription in E. coli. This inhibition can be relieved by adding lactose or isopropyl-β-D-thiogalactopyranoside (IPTG).
   4598..4675    -  promoter       lacI promoter: lacI
   4683..4962    -  CDS            TcR (fragment): tetracycline efflux protein; tet; confers resistance to tetracycline
   4984..5002    +  promoter       T7 promoter: promoter for bacteriophage T7 RNA polymerase
   5003..5027    +  protein_bind   lac operator: The lac repressor binds to the lac operator to inhibit transcription in E. coli. This inhibition can be relieved by adding lactose or isopropyl-β-D-thiogalactopyranoside (IPTG). lac repressor encoded by lacI
   5042..5064    +  RBS            RBS: efficient ribosome binding site from bacteriophage T7 gene 10 (Olins and Rangwala, 1989)
   5083..5099    +  CDS            capTEV™ (fragment): composite tag for in vivo biotinylation, TEV protease cleavage, and 6xHis tagging
   5110..5127    +  CDS            thrombin site: thrombin recognition and cleavage site
   5140..6894    +  CDS            YTHDF3: YTHD3_HUMAN - Experimental evidence at protein level: Swiss-Prot protein existence level 1. Has some antiviral activity against HIV-1 virus: incorporated into HIV-1 particles in a nucleocapsid-dependent manner and reduces viral infectivity in the next cycle of infection (PubMed:32053707). May interfere with this early step of the viral life cycle by binding to N6-methyladenosine (m6A) modified sites on the HIV-1 RNA genome (PubMed:32053707). From Homo sapiens (Human).
   6904..6921    +  CDS            9xHis (fragment): 9xHis affinity tag
   6931..6980    +  CDS            SET1 (fragment): solubility-enhancement tag derived from T7 phage gene 10B
   6988..7035    +  terminator     T7 terminator: transcription terminator for bacteriophage T7 RNA polymerase
>Addgene plasmid #102276 | pET-28c(+)-YTHDF3 | depositor full sequence | sequence record 193099 | pET-28c(+)-YTHDF3 sequence 7060 bps
TGGCGAATGGG
[124 nt withheld, positions 12-135]
C
[91 nt withheld, positions 137-227]
A
[49 nt withheld, positions 229-277]
CCTTTGACGTTGGAGTCCACGTTCTTT
[37 nt withheld, positions 305-341]
ACCCTATCTCGGTCTATTCTTTTGATTTATAAGGGATTTTGCCGATTTCGGCCTATTGGTTAAAAAATGA
GCTGATTTAACAAAAATTTAACGCGAATTTTAACAAAATATTAACGTTTACAATTTCAGGTGGCACTTTT
CGGGGAAATGTGCGCGGAACCCCTATTTGTTTATTTTTCTAAATACATTCAAATATGTATCCGCTCATGA
ATTAATTCTTAGAAAAACTCATCGAGCATCAAATGAAACTGCAATTTATTCATATCAGGATTATCAATAC
CATATTTTTGAAAAAGCCGTTTCTGTAATGAAGGAGAAAACTCACCGAGGCAGTTCCATAGGATGGCAAG
ATCCTGGTATCGGTCTGCGATTCCGACTCGTCCAACATCAATACAACCTATTAATTTCCCCTCGTCAAAA
ATAAGGTTATCAAGTGAGAAATCACCATGAGTGACGACTGAATCCGGTGAGAATGGCAAAAGTTTATGCA
TTTCTTTCCAGACTTGTTCAACAGGCCAGCCATTACGCTCGTCATCAAAATCACTCGCATCAACCAAACC
GTTATTCATTCGTGATTGCGCCTGAGCGAGACGAAATACGCGATCGCTGTTAAAAGGACAATTACAAACA
GGAATCGAATGCAACCGGCGCAGGAACACTGCCAGCGCATCAACAATATTTTCACCTGAATCAGGATATT
CTTCTAATACCTGGAATGCTGTTTTCCCGGGGATCGCAGTGGTGAGTAACCATGCATCATCAGGAGTACG
GATAAAATGCTTGATGGTCGGAAGAGGCATAAATTCCGTCAGCCAGTTTAGTCTGACCATCTCATCTGTA
ACATCATTGGCAACGCTACCTTTGCCATGTTTCAGAAACAACTCTGGCGCATCGGGCTTCCCATACAATC
GATAGATTGTCGCACCTGATTGCCCGACATTATCGCGAGCCCATTTATACCCATATAAATCAGCATCCAT
GTTGGAATTTAATCGCGGCCTAGAGCAAGACGTTTCCCGTTGAATATGGCTCATAACACCCCTTGTATTA
CTGTTTATGTAAGCAGACAGTTTTATTGTTCATGACCAAAATCCCTTAACGTGAGTTTTCGTTCCACTGA
GCGTCAGACCCCGTAGAAAAGATCAAAGGATCTTCTTGAGATCCTTTTTTTCTGCGCGTAATCTGCTGCT
TGCAAACAAAAAAACCACCGCTACCAGCGGTGGTTTGTTTGCCGGATCAAGAGCTACCAACTCTTTTTCC
GAAGGTAACTGGCTTCAGCAGAGCGCAGATACCAAATACTGTCCTTCTAGTGTAGCCGTAGTTAGGCCAC
CACTTCAAGAACTCTGTAGCACCGCCTACATACCTCGCTCTGCTAATCCTGTTACCAGTGGCTGCTGCCA
GTGGCGATAAGTCGTGTCTTACCGGGTTGGACTCAAGACGATAGTTACCGGATAAGGCGCAGCGGTCGGG
CTGAACGGGGGGTTCGTGCACACAGCCCAGCTTGGAGCGAACGACCTACACCGAACTGAGATACCTACAG
CGTGAGCTATGAGAAAGCGCCACGCTTCCCGAAGGGAGAAAGGCGGACAGGTATCCGGTAAGCGGCAGGG
TCGGAACAGGAGAGCGCACGAGGGAGCTTCCAGGGGGAAACGCCTGGTATCTTTATAGTCCTGTCGGGTT
TCGCCACCTCTGACTTGAGCGTCGATTTTTGTGATGCTCGTCAGGGGGGCGGAGCCTATGGAAAAACGCC
AGCAACGCGGCCTTTTTACGGTTCCTGGCCTTTTGCTGGCCTTTTGCTCACATGTTCTTTCCTGCGTTAT
CCCCTGATTCTGTGGATAACCGTATTACCGCCTTTGAGTGAGCTGATACCGCTCGCCGCAGCCGAACGAC
CGAGCGCAGCGAGTCAGTGAGCGAGGAAGCGGAAGAGCGCCTGATGCGGTATTTTCTCCTTACGCATCTG
TGCGGTATTTCACACCGCATATATGGTGCACTCTCAGTACAATCTGCTCTGATGCCGCATAGTTAAGCCA
GTATACACTCCGCTATCGCTACGTGACTGGGTCATGGCTGCGCCCCGACACCCGCCAACACCCGCTGACG
CGCCCTGACGGGCTTGTCTGCTCCCGGCATCCGCTTACAGACAAGCTGTGACCGTCTCCGGGAGCTGCAT
GTGTCAGAGGTTTTCACCGTCATCACCGAAACGCGCGAGGCAGCTGCGGTAAAGCTCATCAGCGTGGTCG
TGAAGCGATTCACAGATGTCTGCCTGTTCATCCGCGTCCAGCTCGTTGAGTTTCTCCAGAAGCGTTAATG
TCTGGCTTCTGATAAAGCGGGCCATGTTAAGGGCGGTTTTTTCCTGTTTGGTCACTGATGCCTCCGTGTA
AGGGGGATTTCTGTTCATGGGGGTAATGATACCGATGAAACGAGAGAGGATGCTCACGATACGGGTTACT
GATGATGAACATGCCCGGTTACTGGAACGTTGTGAGGGTAAACAACTGGCGGTATGGATGCGGCGGGACC
AGAGAAAAATCACTCAGGGTCAATGCCAGCGCTTCGTTAATACAGATGTAGGTGTTCCACAGGGTAGCCA
GCAGCATCCTGCGATGCAGATCCGGAACATAATGGTGCAGGGCGCTGACTTCCGCGTTTCCAGACTTTAC
GAAACACGGAAACCGAAGACCATTCATGTTGTTGCTCAGGTCGCAGACGTTTTGCAGCAGCAGTCGCTTC
ACGTTCGCTCGCGTATCGGTGATTCATTCTGCTAACCAGTAAGGCAACCCCGCCAGCCTAGCCGGGTCCT
CAACGACAGGAGCACGATCATGCGCACCCGTGGGGCCGCCATGCCGGCGATAATGGCCTGCTTCTCGCCG
AAACGTTTGGTGGCGGGACCAGTGACGAAGGCTTGAGCGAGGGCGTGCAAGATTCCGAATACCGCAAGCG
ACAGGCCGATCATCGTCGCGCTCCAGCGAAAGCGGTCCTCGCCGAAAATGACCCAGAGCGCTGCCGGCAC
CTGTCCTACGAGTTGCATGATAAAGAAGACAGTCATAAGTGCGGCGACGATAGTCATGCCCCGCGCCCAC
CGGAAGGAGCTGACTGGGTTGAAGGCTCTCAAGGGCATCGGTCGAGATCCCGGTGCCTAATGAGTGAGCT
AACTTACATTAATTGCGTTGCGCTCACTGCCCGCTTTCCAGTCGGGAAACCTGTCGTGCCAGCTGCATTA
ATGAATCGGCCAACGCGCGGGGAGAGGCGGTTTGCGTATTGGGCGCCAGGGTGGTTTTTCTTTTCACCAG
TGAGACGGGCAACAGCTGATTGCCCTTCACCGCCTGGCCCTGAGAGAGTTGCAGCAAGCGGTCCACGCTG
GTTTGCCCCAGCAGGCGAAAATCCTGTTTGATGGTGGTTAACGGCGGGATATAACATGAGCTGTCTTCGG
TATCGTCGTATCCCACTACCGAGATATCCGCACCAACGCGCAGCCCGGACTCGGTAATGGCGCGCATTGC
GCCCAGCGCCATCTGATCGTTGGCAACCAGCATCGCAGTGGGAACGATGCCCTCATTCAGCATTTGCATG
GTTTGTTGAAAACCGGACATGGCACTCCAGTCGCCTTCCCGTTCCGCTATCGGCTGAATTTGATTGCGAG
TGAGATATTTATGCCAGCCAGCCAGACGCAGACGCGCCGAGACAGAACTTAATGGGCCCGCTAACAGCGC
GATTTGCTGGTGACCCAATGCGACCAGATGCTCCACGCCCAGTCGCGTACCGTCTTCATGGGAGAAAATA
ATACTGTTGATGGGTGTCTGGTCAGAGACATCAAGAAATAACGCCGGAACATTAGTGCAGGCAGCTTCCA
CAGCAATGGCATCCTGGTCATCCAGCGGATAGTTAATGATCAGCCCACTGACGCGTTGCGCGAGAAGATT
GTGCACCGCCGCTTTACAGGCTTCGACGCCGCTTCGTTCTACCATCGACACCACCACGCTGGCACCCAGT
TGATCGGCGCGAGATTTAATCGCCGCGACAATTTGCGACGGCGCGTGCAGGGCCAGACTGGAGGTGGCAA
CGCCAATCAGCAACGACTGTTTGCCCGCCAGTTGTTGTGCCACGCGGTTGGGAATGTAATTCAGCTCCGC
CATCGCCGCTTCCACTTTTTCCCGCGTTTTCGCAGAAACGTGGCTGGCCTGGTTCACCACGCGGGAAACG
GTCTGATAAGAGACACCGGCATACTCTGCGACATCGTATAACGTTACTGGTTTCACATTCACCACCCTGA
ATTGACTCTCTTCCGGGCGCTATCATGCCATACCGCGAAAGGTTTTGCGCCATTCGATGGTGTCCGGGAT
CTCGACGCTCTCCCTTATGCGACTCCTGCATTAGGAAGCAGCCCAGTAGTAGGTTGAGGCCGTTGAGCAC
CGCCGCCGCAAGGAATGGTGCATGCAAGGAGATGGCGCCCAACAGTCCCCCGGCCACGGGGCCTGCCACC
ATACCCACGCCGAAACAAGCGCTCATGAGCCCGAAGTGGCGAGCCCGATCTTCCCCATCGGTGATGTCGG
CGATATAGGCGCCAGCAACCGCACCTGTGGCGCCGGTGATGCCGGCCACGATGCGTCCGGCGTAGAGGAT
CGAGATCTCGATCCCGCGAAATTAATACGACTCACTATAGGGGAATTGTGAGCGGATAACAATTCCCCTC
TAGAAATAATTTTGTTTAACTTTAAGAAGGAGATATACCATGGGCAGCAGCCATCATCATCATCATCACA
GCAGCGGCCTGGTGCCGCGCGGCAGCCATATGGCTAGCATGTCAGCCACTAGCGTGGATCAGAGACCTAA
AGGGCAAGGAAATAAAGTTTCAGTACAAAACGGTTCGATTCATCAAAAAGATGCTGTAAATGATGATGAT
TTTGAGCCATACTTAAGTAGCCAGACAAATCAGAGTAACAGCTATCCACCAATGTCAGATCCATACATGC
CTAGTTACTATGCTCCATCCATTGGATTTCCATATTCTCTTGGGGAAGCAGCGTGGTCCACAGCTGGAGA
CCAGCCTATGCCATATCTGACAACCTATGGACAAATGAGTAATGGAGAACATCACTATATACCAGATGGT
GTATTTAGTCAACCTGGGGCATTAGGAAATACCCCTCCATTTCTTGGTCAACATGGATTTAACTTTTTTC
CTGGTAATGCTGATTTCTCTACATGGGGGACAAGTGGATCTCAGGGACAATCAACACAAAGTTCTGCTTA
TAGTAGCAGTTATGGCTATCCACCTAGTTCTCTTGGGAGAGCTATTACTGATGGACAGGCTGGATTTGGC
AATGATACTTTGAGTAAGGTGCCTGGCATTAGCAGTATTGAGCAAGGCATGACTGGACTGAAAATTGGTG
GTGACCTGACAGCTGCAGTGACAAAAACTGTAGGTACAGCTTTGAGCAGCAGTGGTATGACTAGCATTGC
AACCAATAGTGTGCCCCCAGTTAGCAGTGCAGCACCTAAACCAACCTCCTGGGCTGCCATTGCCAGAAAG
CCTGCCAAACCTCAACCGAAACTTAAACCCAAGGGCAATGTGGGAATTGGGGGTTCTGCTGTACCACCAC
CTCCTATAAAACACAACATGAATATTGGAACTTGGGATGAAAAAGGGTCAGTGGTAAAGGCTCCACCAAC
CCAACCAGTTCTGCCTCCTCAAACTATAATCCAGCAGCCTCAGCCATTAATTCAACCACCACCATTGGTG
CAAAGCCAACTGCCTCAACAGCAGCCTCAACCACCACAACCACAGCAGCAACAAGGACCTCAGCCACAGG
CCCAGCCTCACCAAGTGCAGCCTCAACAGCAGCAGCTGCAGAATCGCTGGGTAGCTCCTCGTAACAGGGG
AGCAGGCTTCAACCAGAACAATGGAGCGGGCAGTGAAAACTTTGGTTTAGGTGTTGTACCTGTCAGTGCT
TCACCTTCTAGTGTAGAAGTGCATCCCGTGCTGGAAAAGCTAAAGGCCATAAACAACTATAATCCCAAAG
ACTTTGATTGGAATCTGAAGAATGGACGTGTGTTTATAATTAAAAGCTACTCTGAGGATGACATACATCG
TTCCATTAAATACTCTATCTGGTGTAGTACTGAGCATGGTAATAAGCGTTTGGATGCAGCTTACCGTTCC
CTGAATGGGAAAGGCCCACTCTATTTACTCTTCAGTGTGAATGGCAGTGGACATTTTTGTGGAGTGGCTG
AAATGAAGTCTGTTGTGGACTATAATGCGTATGCTGGTGTCTGGTCTCAGGATAAGTGGAAGGGCAAATT
TGAAGTTAAATGGATCTTTGTCAAAGATGTTCCCAATAACCAATTACGGCATATTCGCTTAGAAAATAAT
GACAACAAACCGGTTACCAATTCAAGGGACACTCAAGAGGTACCCCTAGAAAAAGCTAAGCAAGTGCTTA
AAATAATTGCTACTTTCAAGCATACCACCTCAATCTTTGATGACTTTGCACATTATGAAAAGCGTCAAGA
AGAGGAGGAAGCCATGCGTAGGGAGAGAAATAGAAACAAACAATAACTCGAGCACCACCACCACCACCAC
TGAGATCCGGCTGCTAACAAAGCCCGAAAGGAAGCTGAGTTGGCTGCTGCCACCGCTGAGCAATAACTAG
CATAACCCCTTGGGGCCTCTAAACGGGTCTTGAGGGGTTTTTTGCTGAAAGGAGGAACTATATCCGGAT
