Features (pLannotate 1.2.2; 21 found; start..end, strand, type, name):
      7..435     +  rep_origin     f1 ori (sequence partly withheld): f1 bacteriophage origin of replication; arrow indicates direction of (+) strand synthesis
    488..545     +  promoter       AmpR promoter (fragment): bla
    554..1369    -  CDS            KanR: aminoglycoside phosphotransferase; aph(3')-Ia; confers resistance to kanamycin in bacteria or G418 (Geneticin®) in eukaryotes
   1491..2079    +  rep_origin     ori: high-copy-number ColE1/pMB1/pBR322/pUC origin of replication
   2265..2404    -  misc_feature   bom: basis of mobility region from pBR322
   2506..2697    -  CDS            rop: Rop protein, which maintains plasmids at low copy number; rop
   2714..3094    +  CDS            YPB1_ECOLX: Protein predicted: Swiss-Prot protein existence level 4. From Escherichia coli.
   3166..3457    -  CDS            TcR (fragment): tetracycline efflux protein; tet; confers resistance to tetracycline
   3472..3493    -  protein_bind   CAP binding site: CAP binding activates transcription in the presence of cAMP. E. coli catabolite activator protein
   3506..4588    -  CDS            lacI: lac repressor; lacI; The lac repressor binds to the lac operator to inhibit transcription in E. coli. This inhibition can be relieved by adding lactose or isopropyl-β-D-thiogalactopyranoside (IPTG).
   4589..4666    -  promoter       lacI promoter: lacI
   4674..4953    -  CDS            TcR (fragment): tetracycline efflux protein; tet; confers resistance to tetracycline
   4975..4993    +  promoter       T7 promoter: promoter for bacteriophage T7 RNA polymerase
   4994..5018    +  protein_bind   lac operator: The lac repressor binds to the lac operator to inhibit transcription in E. coli. This inhibition can be relieved by adding lactose or isopropyl-β-D-thiogalactopyranoside (IPTG). lac repressor encoded by lacI
   5033..5055    +  RBS            RBS: efficient ribosome binding site from bacteriophage T7 gene 10 (Olins and Rangwala, 1989)
   5074..5090    +  CDS            capTEV™ (fragment): composite tag for in vivo biotinylation, TEV protease cleavage, and 6xHis tagging
   5101..5118    +  CDS            thrombin site: thrombin recognition and cleavage site
   5131..6885    +  CDS            YTHDF3: YTHD3_HUMAN - Experimental evidence at protein level: Swiss-Prot protein existence level 1. Has some antiviral activity against HIV-1 virus: incorporated into HIV-1 particles in a nucleocapsid-dependent manner and reduces viral infectivity in the next cycle of infection (PubMed:32053707). May interfere with this early step of the viral life cycle by binding to N6-methyladenosine (m6A) modified sites on the HIV-1 RNA genome (PubMed:32053707). From Homo sapiens (Human).
   6895..6912    +  CDS            9xHis (fragment): 9xHis affinity tag
   6922..6971    +  CDS            SET1 (fragment): solubility-enhancement tag derived from T7 phage gene 10B
   6979..7026    +  terminator     T7 terminator: transcription terminator for bacteriophage T7 RNA polymerase
>Addgene plasmid #102276 | pET-28c(+)-YTHDF3 | addgene full sequence | sequence record 197158 | Addgene NGS Result
AATGGG
[124 nt withheld, positions 7-130]
C
[91 nt withheld, positions 132-222]
A
[49 nt withheld, positions 224-272]
CCTTTGACGTTGGAGTCCACGTTCTTT
[37 nt withheld, positions 300-336]
ACCCTATCTCGGTCTATTCTTTTGATTTATAAGGGATTTTGCCGATTTCGGCCTATTGGTTAAAAAATGA
GCTGATTTAACAAAAATTTAACGCGAATTTTAACAAAATATTAACGCTTACAATTTAGGTGGCACTTTTC
GGGGAAATGTGCGCGGAACCCCTATTTGTTTATTTTTCTAAATACATTCAAATATGTATCCGCTCATGAA
TTAATTCTTAGAAAAACTCATCGAGCATCAAATGAAACTGCAATTTATTCATATCAGGATTATCAATACC
ATATTTTTGAAAAAGCCGTTTCTGTAATGAAGGAGAAAACTCACCGAGGCAGTTCCATAGGATGGCAAGA
TCCTGGTATCGGTCTGCGATTCCGACTCGTCCAACATCAATACAACCTATTAATTTCCCCTCGTCAAAAA
TAAGGTTATCAAGTGAGAAATCACCATGAGTGACGACTGAATCCGGTGAGAATGGCAAAAGTTTATGCAT
TTCTTTCCAGACTTGTTCAACAGGCCAGCCATTACGCTCGTCATCAAAATCACTCGCATCAACCAAACCG
TTATTCATTCGTGATTGCGCCTGAGCGAGACGAAATACGCGATCGCTGTTAAAAGGACAATTACAAACAG
GAATCGAATGCAACCGGCGCAGGAACACTGCCAGCGCATCAACAATATTTTCACCTGAATCAGGATATTC
TTCTAATACCTGGAATGCTGTTTTCCCGGGGATCGCAGTGGTGAGTAACCATGCATCATCAGGAGTACGG
ATAAAATGCTTGATGGTCGGAAGAGGCATAAATTCCGTCAGCCAGTTTAGTCTGACCATCTCATCTGTAA
CATCATTGGCAACGCTACCTTTGCCATGTTTCAGAAACAACTCTGGCGCATCGGGCTTCCCATACAATCG
ATAGATTGTCGCACCTGATTGCCCGACATTATCGCGAGCCCATTTATACCCATATAAATCAGCATCCATG
TTGGAATTTAATCGCGGCCTAGAGCAAGACGTTTCCCGTTGAATATGGCTCATAACACCCCTTGTATTAC
TGTTTATGTAAGCAGACAGTTTTATTGTTCATGACCAAAATCCCTTAACGTGAGTTTTCGTTCCACTGAG
CGTCAGACCCCGTAGAAAAGATCAAAGGATCTTCTTGAGATCCTTTTTTTCTGCGCGTAATCTGCTGCTT
GCAAACAAAAAAACCACCGCTACCAGCGGTGGTTTGTTTGCCGGATCAAGAGCTACCAACTCTTTTTCCG
AAGGTAACTGGCTTCAGCAGAGCGCAGATACCAAATACTGTCCTTCTAGTGTAGCCGTAGTTAGGCCACC
ACTTCAAGAACTCTGTAGCACCGCCTACATACCTCGCTCTGCTAATCCTGTTACCAGTGGCTGCTGCCAG
TGGCGATAAGTCGTGTCTTACCGGGTTGGACTCAAGACGATAGTTACCGGATAAGGCGCAGCGGTCGGGC
TGAACGGGGGGTTCGTGCACACAGCCCAGCTTGGAGCGAACGACCTACACCGAACTGAGATACCTACAGC
GTGAGCTATGAGAAAGCGCCACGCTTCCCGAAGGGAGAAAGGCGGACAGGTATCCGGTAAGCGGCAGGGT
CGGAACAGGAGAGCGCACGAGGGAGCTTCCAGGGGGAAACGCCTGGTATCTTTATAGTCCTGTCGGGTTT
CGCCACCTCTGACTTGAGCGTCGATTTTTGTGATGCTCGTCAGGGGGGCGGAGCCTATGGAAAAACGCCA
GCAACGCGGCCTTTTTACGGTTCCTGGCCTTTTGCTGGCCTTTTGCTCACATGTTCTTTCCTGCGTTATC
CCCTGATTCTGTGGATAACCGTATTACCGCCTTTGAGTGAGCTGATACCGCTCGCCGCAGCCGAACGACC
GAGCGCAGCGAGTCAGTGAGCGAGGAAGCGGAAGAGCGCCTGATGCGGTATTTTCTCCTTACGCATCTGT
GCGGTATTTCACACCGCAATGGTGCACTCTCAGTACAATCTGCTCTGATGCCGCATAGTTAAGCCAGTAT
ACACTCCGCTATCGCTACGTGACTGGGTCATGGCTGCGCCCCGACACCCGCCAACACCCGCTGACGCGCC
CTGACGGGCTTGTCTGCTCCCGGCATCCGCTTACAGACAAGCTGTGACCGTCTCCGGGAGCTGCATGTGT
CAGAGGTTTTCACCGTCATCACCGAAACGCGCGAGGCAGCTGCGGTAAAGCTCATCAGCGTGGTCGTGAA
GCGATTCACAGATGTCTGCCTGTTCATCCGCGTCCAGCTCGTTGAGTTTCTCCAGAAGCGTTAATGTCTG
GCTTCTGATAAAGCGGGCCATGTTAAGGGCGGTTTTTTCCTGTTTGGTCACTGATGCCTCCGTGTAAGGG
GGATTTCTGTTCATGGGGGTAATGATACCGATGAAACGAGAGAGGATGCTCACGATACGGGTTACTGATG
ATGAACATGCCCGGTTACTGGAACGTTGTGAGGGTAAACAACTGGCGGTATGGATGCGGCGGGACCAGAG
AAAAATCACTCAGGGTCAATGCCAGCGCTTCGTTAATACAGATGTAGGTGTTCCACAGGGTAGCCAGCAG
CATCCTGCGATGCAGATCCGGAACATAATGGTGCAGGGCGCTGACTTCCGCGTTTCCAGACTTTACGAAA
CACGGAAACCGAAGACCATTCATGTTGTTGCTCAGGTCGCAGACGTTTTGCAGCAGCAGTCGCTTCACGT
TCGCTCGCGTATCGGTGATTCATTCTGCTAACCAGTAAGGCAACCCCGCCAGCCTAGCCGGGTCCTCAAC
GACAGGAGCACGATCATGCGCACCCGTGGGGCCGCCATGCCGGCGATAATGGCCTGCTTCTCGCCGAAAC
GTTTGGTGGCGGGACCAGTGACGAAGGCTTGAGCGAGGGCGTGCAAGATTCCGAATACCGCAAGCGACAG
GCCGATCATCGTCGCGCTCCAGCGAAAGCGGTCCTCGCCGAAAATGACCCAGAGCGCTGCCGGCACCTGT
CCTACGAGTTGCATGATAAAGAAGACAGTCATAAGTGCGGCGACGATAGTCATGCCCCGCGCCCACCGGA
AGGAGCTGACTGGGTTGAAGGCTCTCAAGGGCATCGGTCGAGATCCCGGTGCCTAATGAGTGAGCTAACT
TACATTAATTGCGTTGCGCTCACTGCCCGCTTTCCAGTCGGGAAACCTGTCGTGCCAGCTGCATTAATGA
ATCGGCCAACGCGCGGGGAGAGGCGGTTTGCGTATTGGGCGCCAGGGTGGTTTTTCTTTTCACCAGTGAG
ACGGGCAACAGCTGATTGCCCTTCACCGCCTGGCCCTGAGAGAGTTGCAGCAAGCGGTCCACGCTGGTTT
GCCCCAGCAGGCGAAAATCCTGTTTGATGGTGGTTAACGGCGGGATATAACATGAGCTGTCTTCGGTATC
GTCGTATCCCACTACCGAGATATCCGCACCAACGCGCAGCCCGGACTCGGTAATGGCGCGCATTGCGCCC
AGCGCCATCTGATCGTTGGCAACCAGCATCGCAGTGGGAACGATGCCCTCATTCAGCATTTGCATGGTTT
GTTGAAAACCGGACATGGCACTCCAGTCGCCTTCCCGTTCCGCTATCGGCTGAATTTGATTGCGAGTGAG
ATATTTATGCCAGCCAGCCAGACGCAGACGCGCCGAGACAGAACTTAATGGGCCCGCTAACAGCGCGATT
TGCTGGTGACCCAATGCGACCAGATGCTCCACGCCCAGTCGCGTACCGTCTTCATGGGAGAAAATAATAC
TGTTGATGGGTGTCTGGTCAGAGACATCAAGAAATAACGCCGGAACATTAGTGCAGGCAGCTTCCACAGC
AATGGCATCCTGGTCATCCAGCGGATAGTTAATGATCAGCCCACTGACGCGTTGCGCGAGAAGATTGTGC
ACCGCCGCTTTACAGGCTTCGACGCCGCTTCGTTCTACCATCGACACCACCACGCTGGCACCCAGTTGAT
CGGCGCGAGATTTAATCGCCGCGACAATTTGCGACGGCGCGTGCAGGGCCAGACTGGAGGTGGCAACGCC
AATCAGCAACGACTGTTTGCCCGCCAGTTGTTGTGCCACGCGGTTGGGAATGTAATTCAGCTCCGCCATC
GCCGCTTCCACTTTTTCCCGCGTTTTCGCAGAAACGTGGCTGGCCTGGTTCACCACGCGGGAAACGGTCT
GATAAGAGACACCGGCATACTCTGCGACATCGTATAACGTTACTGGTTTCACATTCACCACCCTGAATTG
ACTCTCTTCCGGGCGCTATCATGCCATACCGCGAAAGGTTTTGCGCCATTCGATGGTGTCCGGGATCTCG
ACGCTCTCCCTTATGCGACTCCTGCATTAGGAAGCAGCCCAGTAGTAGGTTGAGGCCGTTGAGCACCGCC
GCCGCAAGGAATGGTGCATGCAAGGAGATGGCGCCCAACAGTCCCCCGGCCACGGGGCCTGCCACCATAC
CCACGCCGAAACAAGCGCTCATGAGCCCGAAGTGGCGAGCCCGATCTTCCCCATCGGTGATGTCGGCGAT
ATAGGCGCCAGCAACCGCACCTGTGGCGCCGGTGATGCCGGCCACGATGCGTCCGGCGTAGAGGATCGAG
ATCTCGATCCCGCGAAATTAATACGACTCACTATAGGGGAATTGTGAGCGGATAACAATTCCCCTCTAGA
AATAATTTTGTTTAACTTTAAGAAGGAGATATACCATGGGCAGCAGCCATCATCATCATCATCACAGCAG
CGGCCTGGTGCCGCGCGGCAGCCATATGGCTAGCATGTCAGCCACTAGCGTGGATCAGAGACCTAAAGGG
CAAGGAAATAAAGTTTCAGTACAAAACGGTTCGATTCATCAAAAAGATGCTGTAAATGATGATGATTTTG
AGCCATACTTAAGTAGCCAGACAAATCAGAGTAACAGCTATCCACCAATGTCAGATCCATACATGCCTAG
TTACTATGCTCCATCCATTGGATTTCCATATTCTCTTGGGGAAGCAGCGTGGTCCACAGCTGGAGACCAG
CCTATGCCATATCTGACAACCTATGGACAAATGAGTAATGGAGAACATCACTATATACCAGATGGTGTAT
TTAGTCAACCTGGGGCATTAGGAAATACCCCTCCATTTCTTGGTCAACATGGATTTAACTTTTTTCCTGG
TAATGCTGATTTCTCTACATGGGGGACAAGTGGATCTCAGGGACAATCAACACAAAGTTCTGCTTATAGT
AGCAGTTATGGCTATCCACCTAGTTCTCTTGGGAGAGCTATTACTGATGGACAGGCTGGATTTGGCAATG
ATACTTTGAGTAAGGTGCCTGGCATTAGCAGTATTGAGCAAGGCATGACTGGACTGAAAATTGGTGGTGA
CCTGACAGCTGCAGTGACAAAAACTGTAGGTACAGCTTTGAGCAGCAGTGGTATGACTAGCATTGCAACC
AATAGTGTGCCCCCAGTTAGCAGTGCAGCACCTAAACCAACCTCCTGGGCTGCCATTGCCAGAAAGCCTG
CCAAACCTCAACCGAAACTTAAACCCAAGGGCAATGTGGGAATTGGGGGTTCTGCTGTACCACCACCTCC
TATAAAACACAACATGAATATTGGAACTTGGGATGAAAAAGGGTCAGTGGTAAAGGCTCCACCAACCCAA
CCAGTTCTGCCTCCTCAAACTATAATCCAGCAGCCTCAGCCATTAATTCAACCACCACCATTGGTGCAAA
GCCAACTGCCTCAACAGCAGCCTCAACCACCACAACCACAGCAGCAACAAGGACCTCAGCCACAGGCCCA
GCCTCACCAAGTGCAGCCTCAACAGCAGCAGCTGCAGAATCGCTGGGTAGCTCCTCGTAACAGGGGAGCA
GGCTTCAACCAGAACAATGGAGCGGGCAGTGAAAACTTTGGTTTAGGTGTTGTACCTGTCAGTGCTTCAC
CTTCTAGTGTAGAAGTGCATCCCGTGCTGGAAAAGCTAAAGGCCATAAACAACTATAATCCCAAAGACTT
TGATTGGAATCTGAAGAATGGACGTGTGTTTATAATTAAAAGCTACTCTGAGGATGACATACATCGTTCC
ATTAAATACTCTATCTGGTGTAGTACTGAGCATGGTAATAAGCGTTTGGATGCAGCTTACCGTTCCCTGA
ATGGGAAAGGCCCACTCTATTTACTCTTCAGTGTGAATGGCAGTGGACATTTTTGTGGAGTGGCTGAAAT
GAAGTCTGTTGTGGACTATAATGCGTATGCTGGTGTCTGGTCTCAGGATAAGTGGAAGGGCAAATTTGAA
GTTAAATGGATCTTTGTCAAAGATGTTCCCAATAACCAATTACGGCATATTCGCTTAGAAAATAATGACA
ACAAACCGGTTACCAATTCAAGGGACACTCAAGAGGTACCCCTAGAAAAAGCTAAGCAAGTGCTTAAAAT
AATTGCTACTTTCAAGCATACCACCTCAATCTTTGATGACTTTGCACATTATGAAAAGCGTCAAGAAGAG
GAGGAAGCCATGCGTAGGGAGAGAAATAGAAACAAACAATAACTCGAGCACCACCACCACCACCACTGAG
ATCCGGCTGCTAACAAAGCCCGAAAGGAAGCTGAGTTGGCTGCTGCCACCGCTGAGCAATAACTAGCATA
ACCCCTTGGGGCCTCTAAACGGGTCTTGAGGGGTTTTTTGCTGAAAGGAGGAACTATATCCGGATTGGCG
